Addgene plasmid #179440: pLB37_PB_pGK-H2B-mIFP-T2A-rTetR-HDAC4-zeo
Purpose: Expresses rTetR-HDAC4(human) for gene silencing, integration by Piggybac
Depositing lab: Lacra Bintu. Depositing organization: Stanford University. Publication: Dynamic spreading of chromatin-mediated gene silencing and reactivation between neighboring genes in single cells. Lensch S, Herschl MH, Ludwig CH, Sinha J, Hinks MM, Mukund A, Fujimori T, Bintu L. Elife. 2022 Jun 9;11. pii: 75115. doi: 10.7554/eLife.75115. PubMed 35678392.
Backbone
  Vector backbone: pPB (PiggyBac)
  Vector type: Mammalian Expression
  Selectable markers: Zeocin
Growth in bacteria
  Bacterial resistance: Ampicillin, 100 μg/mL
  Growth temperature: 30°C
  Growth strain: NEB Stable
  Copy number: Unknown
Gene/Insert
  Gene/Insert name: H2B-mIFP-T2A-rTetR-HDAC4 (alt name: H2B-mIFP, T2A cleavage site, rTetR-HDAC4(human))
  Species: H. sapiens (human), Synthetic
  Promoter: pGK
  Cloning method: Gibson Cloning
Terms and licenses: Academic/Nonprofit Terms; Industry Terms: Not Available to Industry
Depositor comments: Please visit https://www.biorxiv.org/content/10.1101/2021.11.04.467237v1 for bioRxiv preprint.
How to cite: pLB37_PB_pGK-H2B-mIFP-T2A-rTetR-HDAC4-zeo was a gift from Lacra Bintu (Addgene plasmid # 179440 ; http://n2t.net/addgene:179440 ; RRID:Addgene_179440)
