[The description below was written by a language model from this plasmid's Addgene catalogue record and pLannotate feature annotations shown in this document.]
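Description:
pLB37_PB_pGK-H2B-mIFP-T2A-rTetR-HDAC4-zeo is an 11.8 kb mammalian expression plasmid built on a PiggyBac (pPB) transposon backbone, designed for stable genomic integration of its cargo when PiggyBac transposase is supplied. In bacteria it is maintained through a high-copy ColE1/pUC-type origin and ampicillin resistance (bla), and it also carries an f1 origin and remnants of a lacZα/lac promoter cloning region. The automated feature table does not annotate the PiggyBac terminal repeats. It does flag short matches to a lambda phage portal protein on either side of the cargo, which are probably spacer or incidental sequence rather than functional parts.

The main cassette is driven by the mouse PGK promoter and encodes a single open reading frame terminated by the bGH polyadenylation signal. It begins with human histone H2B fused to mIFP, a near-infrared, biliverdin-dependent fluorescent protein, which gives a nuclear marker for cells carrying the construct. According to the catalogue entry, a T2A peptide then separates this reporter from rTetR fused to human HDAC4; the T2A is not annotated in the table. The rTetR portion is annotated as a fragment of rtTA3, consistent with the reverse Tet repressor DNA-binding domain without its activation domain. Adding doxycycline therefore recruits the histone deacetylase to TetO sites at a reporter locus. A second cassette, with SV40 and EM7 promoters driving BleoR, followed by a WPRE fragment and the SV40 poly(A) signal, provides Zeocin selection of integrants.

The construct is used for inducible, chromatin-mediated gene silencing, in work examining how silencing and reactivation spread between neighbouring genes in single cells.
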