Features (pLannotate 1.2.2; 23 found; start..end, strand, type, name):
    322..426     -  promoter       AmpR promoter: bla
    479..907     -  rep_origin     f1 ori (sequence partly withheld): f1 bacteriophage origin of replication; arrow indicates direction of (+) strand synthesis
    912..1067    -  CDS            lacZα (fragment): LacZα fragment of β-galactosidase; lacZ fragment
   1069..1188    +  CDS            B (fragment): PORTL_LAMBD - Experimental evidence at protein level: Swiss-Prot protein existence level 1. Forms the portal vertex of the capsid (PubMed:6228056, PubMed:6232391). This portal plays critical roles in head assembly, genome packaging, neck/tail attachment, and genome ejection (Probable). The portal protein multimerizes as a single ring-shaped homododecamer arranged around a central channel (PubMed:6232391). Binds to the terminase subunits to form the packaging machine (PubMed:7799432). From Escherichia phage lambda (Bacteriophage lambda).
   1693..2192    +  promoter       PGK promoter: mouse phosphoglycerate kinase 1 promoter
   2222..2599    +  CDS            H2B: human histone H2B; HIST1H2BJ
   2618..3577    +  CDS            mIFP: mIFP is a basic (constitutively fluorescent) near ir fluorescent protein published in 2015, derived from Bradyrhizobium sp.. It has very low acid sensitivity. It requires the cofactor biliverdin for fluorescence.
   3632..4249    +  CDS            rtTA3 (fragment): reverse tetracycline transactivator 3 activates expression from Tet-responsive promoters in the presence of doxycycline
   4274..7522    +  CDS            HDAC4: HDAC4_HUMAN - Also known as KIAA0288. Experimental evidence at protein level: Swiss-Prot protein existence level 1. Responsible for the deacetylation of lysine residues on the N-terminal part of the core histones (H2A, H2B, H3 and H4). Histone deacetylation gives a tag for epigenetic repression and plays an important role in transcriptional regulation, cell cycle progression and developmental events. Histone deacetylases act via the formation of large multiprotein complexes. Involved in muscle maturation via its interaction with the myocyte enhancer factors such as MEF2A, MEF2C and MEF2D. Invo
   7548..7755    +  polyA_signal   bGH poly(A) signal: bovine growth hormone polyadenylation signal
   7793..8122    +  promoter       SV40 promoter: SV40 enhancer and early promoter
   8170..8217    +  promoter       EM7 promoter: synthetic bacterial promoter&nbsp
   8236..8610    +  CDS            BleoR: antibiotic-binding protein; Sh ble from Streptoalloteichus hindustanus; confers resistance to bleomycin, phleomycin, and Zeocin™
   8617..8723    +  misc_feature   WPRE (fragment): woodchuck hepatitis virus posttranscriptional regulatory element
   8732..8853    +  polyA_signal   SV40 poly(A) signal: SV40 polyadenylation signal
   8871..8963    +  ncRNA          G-CSF SLDE: Accession: RF00183 - G-CSF factor stem-loop destabilising element (SLDE)
   9660..10127   +  CDS            B (fragment): PORTL_LAMBD - Experimental evidence at protein level: Swiss-Prot protein existence level 1. Forms the portal vertex of the capsid (PubMed:6228056, PubMed:6232391). This portal plays critical roles in head assembly, genome packaging, neck/tail attachment, and genome ejection (Probable). The portal protein multimerizes as a single ring-shaped homododecamer arranged around a central channel (PubMed:6232391). Binds to the terminase subunits to form the packaging machine (PubMed:7799432). From Escherichia phage lambda (Bacteriophage lambda).
  10163..10185   -  protein_bind   lac operator (fragment): The lac repressor binds to the lac operator to inhibit transcription in E. coli. This inhibition can be relieved by adding lactose or isopropyl-β-D-thiogalactopyranoside (IPTG). lac repressor encoded by lacI
  10189..10219   -  promoter       lac promoter: promoter for the E. coli lac operon
  10234..10255   -  protein_bind   CAP binding site: CAP binding activates transcription in the presence of cAMP. E. coli catabolite activator protein
  10268..10360   -  CDS            lacI (fragment): lac repressor; lacI; The lac repressor binds to the lac operator to inhibit transcription in E. coli. This inhibition can be relieved by adding lactose or isopropyl-β-D-thiogalactopyranoside (IPTG).
  10543..11131   -  rep_origin     ori: high-copy-number ColE1/pMB1/pBR322/pUC origin of replication
  11302..321     -  CDS            AmpR (across the origin): β-lactamase; bla; confers resistance to ampicillin, carbenicillin, and related antibiotics
>Addgene plasmid #179440 | pLB37_PB_pGK-H2B-mIFP-T2A-rTetR-HDAC4-zeo | addgene full sequence | sequence record 355454 | Addgene NGS Result
TGTGACTGGTGAGTACTCAACCAAGTCATTCTGAGAATAGTGTATGCGGCGACCGAGTTGCTCTTGCCCG
GCGTCAATACGGGATAATACCGCGCCACATAGCAGAACTTTAAAAGTGCTCATCATTGGAAAACGTTCTT
CGGGGCGAAAACTCTCAAGGATCTTACCGCTGTTGAGATCCAGTTCGATGTAACCCACTCGTGCACCCAA
CTGATCTTCAGCATCTTTTACTTTCACCAGCGTTTCTGGGTGAGCAAAAACAGGAAGGCAAAATGCCGCA
AAAAAGGGAATAAGGGCGACACGGAAATGTTGAATACTCATACTCTTCCTTTTTCAATATTATTGAAGCA
TTTATCAGGGTTATTGTCTCATGAGCGGATACATATTTGAATGTATTTAGAAAAATAAACAAATAGGGGT
TCCGCGCACATTTCCCCGAAAAGTGCCACCTAAATTGTAAGCGTTAATATTTTGTTAAAATTCGCGTTAA
ATTTTTGTTAAATCAGCTCATTTTTTAACCAATAGGCCGAAATCGGCAAAATCCCTTATAAATCAAAAGA
ATAGACCGAGATAGGGT
[37 nt withheld, positions 578-614]
AAAGAACGTGGACTCCAACGTCAAAGG
[49 nt withheld, positions 642-690]
T
[91 nt withheld, positions 692-782]
G
[124 nt withheld, positions 784-907]
CCCATTCGCCATTCAGGCTGCGCAACTGTTGGGAAGGGCGATCGGTGCGGGCCTCTTCGCTATTACGCCA
GCTGGCGAAAGGGGGATGTGCTGCAAGGCGATTAAGTTGGGTAACGCCAGGGTTTTCCCAGTCACGACGT
TGTAAAACGACGGCCAGTGAGCGCGCCTCGTTCATTCACGTTTTTGAACCCGTGGAGGACGGGCAGACTC
GCGGTGCAAATGTGTTTTACAGCGTGATGGAGCAGATGAAGATGCTCGACACGCTGCAGAACACGCAGCT
AGATTAACCCTAGAAAGATAATCATATTGTGACGTACGTTAAAGATAATCATGTGTAAAATTGACGCATG
TGTTTTATCGGTCTGTATATCGAGGTTTATTTATTAATTTGAATAGATATTAAGTTTTATTATATTTACA
CTTACATACTAATAATAAATTCAACAAACAATTTATTTATGTTTATTTATTTATTAAAAAAAACAAAAAC
TCAAAATTTCTTCTATAAAGTAACAAAACTTTTATGAGGGACAGCCCCCCCCCAAAGCCCCCAGGGATGT
AATTACGTCCCTCCCCCGCTAGGGGGCAGCAGCGAGCCGCCCGGGGCTCCGCTCCGGTCCGGCGCTCCCC
CCGCATCCCCGAGCCGGCAGCGTGCGGGGACAGCCCGGGCACGGGGAAGGTGGCACGGGATCGCTTTCCT
CTGAACGCTTCTCGCTGCTCTTTGAGCCTGCAGACACCTGGGGGGATACGGGGAAAAGGCCTCCACGGCC
ACTAGTAATTCTACCGGGTAGGGGAGGCGCTTTTCCCAAGGCAGTCTGGAGCATGCGCTTTAGCAGCCCC
GCTGGGCACTTGGCGCTACACAAGTGGCCTCTGGCCTCGCACACATTCCACATCCACCGGTAGGCGCCAA
CCGGCTCCGTTCTTTGGTGGCCCCTTCGCGCCACCTTCTACTCCTCCCCTAGTCAGGAAGTTCCCCCCCG
CCCCGCAGCTCGCGTCGTGCAGGACGTGACAAATGGAAGTAGCACGTCTCACTAGGCTCGTGCAGATGGA
CAGCACCGCTGAGCAATGGAAGCGGGTAGGCCTTTGGGGCAGCGGCCAATAGCAGCTTTGCTCCTTCGCT
TTCTGGGCTCAGAGGCTGGGAAGGGGTGGGTCCGGGGGCGGGCTCAGGGGCGGGCTCAGGGGCGGGGCGG
GCGCCCGAAGGTCCTCCGGAGGCCCGGCATTCTGCACGCTTCAAAAGCGCACGTCTGCCGCGCTGTTCTC
CTCTTCCTCATCTCCGGGCCTTTCGACCTGCAGCCCAAGCTTGCTAGCGCCACCATGCCAGAGCCAGCGA
AGTCTGCTCCCGCCCCGAAAAAGGGCTCCAAGAAGGCGGTGACTAAGGCGCAGAAGAAAGGCGGCAAGAA
GCGCAAGCGCAGCCGCAAGGAGAGCTATTCCATCTATGTGTACAAGGTTCTGAAGCAGGTCCACCCTGAC
ACCGGCATTTCGTCCAAGGCCATGGGCATCATGAATTCGTTTGTGAACGACATTTTCGAGCGCATCGCAG
GTGAGGCTTCCCGCCTGGCGCATTACAACAAGCGCTCGACCATCACCTCCAGGGAGATCCAGACGGCCGT
GCGCCTGCTGCTGCCTGGGGAGTTGGCCAAGCACGCCGTGTCCGAGGGTACTAAGGCCATCACCAAGTAC
ACCAGCGCTAAGGATCCACCGGTCGCCACCATGTCGGTACCGCTGACTACCTCAGCATTCGGCCACGCGT
TTCTGGCTAACTGTGAACGCGAGCAGATCCACCTGGCGGGCTCCATTCAGCCGCACGGTATCCTGCTGGC
TGTGAAAGAGCCGGACAACGTGGTGATCCAGGCTTCTATTAACGCTGCGGAGTTCCTGAACACCAACTCT
GTTGTTGGCCGTCCGCTGCGTGACCTGGGCGGCGATCTGCCTTTGCAGATCCTGCCGCACCTGAACGGCC
CGCTGCACCTGGCTCCGATGACCCTGCGTTGTACCGTGGGTTCTCCGCCGCGTCGTGTGGACTGTACCAT
TCATCGTCCGTCTAACGGCGGCCTGATCGTAGAACTGGAACCAGCAACCAAGACCACTAACATTGCGCCG
GCTCTGGACGGTGCGTTTCATCGTATCACTTCTTCATCCTCCCTGATGGGCCTGTGTGACGAAACCGCGA
CTATTATCCGTGAGATTACTGGCTACGACCGTGTGATGGTAGTACGTTTCGATGAAGAGGGTAATGGCGA
AATTCTGTCCGAACGTCGTCGTGCGGACCTGGAAGCGTTCCTGGGTAACCGCTACCCGGCGTCTACTATT
CCGCAGATCGCTCGTCGCCTGTACGAACATAACCGTGTTCGCCTGCTGGTAGATGTGAACTATACTCCGG
TTCCGCTACAGCCGCGCATCAGCCCGCTGAACGGTCGTGATCTGGATATGTCCCTGTCTTGCCTGCGCTC
TATGTCCCCGATCCACCAGAAATACATGCAGGACATGGGCGTTGGCGCGACCCTGGTTTGCTCTCTGATG
GTGTCTGGTCGTCTGTGGGGTCTGATCGCTTGCCACCACTACGAACCGCGCTTCGTTCCGTTCCACATTC
GCGCTGCTGGCGAAGCGCTGGCGGAAACTTGTGCGATCCGCATCGCGACGCTGGAGAGCTTTGCACAGTC
TCAGTCCAAAGAGGGCAGGGGGAGCCTCCTAACTTGCGGAGACGTCGAGGAGAATCCTGGCCCATCTAGA
CTGGACAAGAGCAAAGTCATAAACGGAGCTCTGGAATTACTCAATGGTGTCGGTATCGAAGGCCTGACGA
CAAGGAAACTCGCTCAAAAGCTGGGAGTTGAGCAGCCTACCCTGTACTGGCACGTGAAGAACAAGCGGGC
CCTGCTCGATGCCCTGCCAATCGAGATGCTGGACAGGCATCATACCCACTTCTGCCCCCTGGAAGGCGAG
TCATGGCAAGACTTTCTGCGGAACAACGCCAAGTCATACCGCTGTGCTCTCCTCTCACATCGCGACGGGG
CTAAAGTGCATCTCGGCACCCGCCCAACAGAGAAACAGTACGAAACCCTGGAAAATCAGCTCGCGTTCCT
GTGTCAGCAAGGCTTCTCCCTGGAGAACGCACTGTACGCTCTGTCCGCCGTGGGCCACTTTACACTGGGC
TGCGTATTGGAGGAACAGGAGCATCAAGTAGCAAAAGAGGAAAGAGAGACACCTACCACCGATTCTATGC
CCCCACTTCTGAGACAAGCAATTGAGCTGTTCGACCGGCAGGGAGCCGAACCTGCCTTCCTTTTCGGCCT
GGAACTAATCATATGTGGCCTGGAGAAACAGCTAAAGTGCGAAAGCGGCGGGGGTAGCGGCAGCGGTAGC
GCATGCAGCTCCCAAAGCCATCCAGATGGACTTTCTGGCCGAGACCAGCCAGTGGAGCTGCTGAATCCTG
CCCGCGTGAACCACATGCCCAGCACGGTGGATGTGGCCACGGCGCTGCCTCTGCAAGTGGCCCCCTCGGC
AGTGCCCATGGACCTGCGCCTGGACCACCAGTTCTCACTGCCTGTGGCAGAGCCGGCCCTGCGGGAGCAG
CAGCTGCAGCAGGAGCTCCTGGCGCTCAAGCAGAAGCAGCAGATCCAGAGGCAGATCCTCATCGCTGAGT
TCCAGAGGCAGCACGAGCAGCTCTCCCGGCAGCACGAGGCGCAGCTCCACGAGCACATCAAGCAACAACA
GGAGATGCTGGCCATGAAGCACCAGCAGGAGCTGCTGGAACACCAGCGGAAGCTGGAGAGGCACCGCCAG
GAGCAGGAGCTGGAGAAGCAGCACCGGGAGCAGAAGCTGCAGCAGCTCAAGAACAAGGAGAAGGGCAAAG
AGAGTGCCGTGGCCAGCACAGAAGTGAAGATGAAGTTACAAGAATTTGTCCTCAATAAAAAGAAGGCGCT
GGCCCACCGGAATCTGAACCACTGCATTTCCAGCGACCCTCGCTACTGGTACGGGAAAACGCAGCACAGT
TCCCTTGACCAGAGTTCTCCACCCCAGAGCGGAGTGTCGACCTCCTATAACCACCCGGTCCTGGGAATGT
ACGACGCCAAAGATGACTTCCCTCTTAGGAAAACAGCTTCTGAACCGAATCTGAAATTACGGTCCAGGCT
AAAGCAGAAAGTGGCCGAAAGACGGAGCAGCCCCCTGTTACGCAGGAAAGACGGGCCAGTGGTCACTGCT
CTAAAAAAGCGTCCGTTGGATGTCACAGACTCCGCGTGCAGCAGCGCCCCAGGCTCCGGACCCAGCTCAC
CCAACAACAGCTCCGGGAGCGTCAGCGCGGAGAACGGTATCGCGCCCGCCGTCCCCAGCATCCCGGCGGA
GACGAGTTTGGCGCACAGACTTGTGGCACGAGAAGGCTCGGCCGCTCCACTTCCCCTCTACACATCGCCA
TCCTTGCCCAACATCACGCTGGGCCTGCCTGCCACCGGCCCCTCTGCGGGCACGGCGGGCCAGCAGGACA
CCGAGAGACTCACCCTTCCCGCCCTCCAGCAGAGGCTCTCCCTTTTCCCCGGCACCCACCTCACTCCCTA
CCTGAGCACCTCGCCCTTGGAGCGGGACGGAGGGGCAGCGCACAGCCCTCTTCTGCAGCACATGGTCTTA
CTGGAGCAGCCACCGGCACAAGCACCCCTCGTCACAGGCCTGGGAGCACTGCCCCTCCACGCACAGTCCT
TGGTTGGTGCAGACCGGGTGTCCCCCTCCATCCACAAGCTGCGGCAGCACCGCCCACTGGGGCGGACCCA
GTCGGCCCCGCTGCCCCAGAACGCCCAGGCTCTGCAGCACCTGGTCATCCAGCAGCAGCATCAGCAGTTT
CTGGAGAAACACAAGCAGCAGTTCCAGCAGCAGCAACTGCAGATGAACAAGATCATCCCCAAGCCAAGCG
AGCCAGCCCGGCAGCCGGAGAGCCACCCGGAGGAGACGGAGGAGGAGCTCCGTGAGCACCAGGCTCTGCT
GGACGAGCCCTACCTGGACCGGCTGCCGGGGCAGAAGGAGGCGCACGCACAGGCCGGCGTGCAGGTGAAG
CAGGAGCCCATTGAGAGCGATGAGGAAGAGGCAGAGCCCCCACGGGAGGTGGAGCCGGGCCAGCGCCAGC
CCAGTGAGCAGGAGCTGCTCTTCAGACAGCAAGCCCTCCTGCTGGAGCAGCAGCGGATCCACCAGCTGAG
GAACTACCAGGCGTCCATGGAGGCCGCCGGCATCCCCGTGTCCTTCGGCGGCCACAGGCCTCTGTCCCGG
GCGCAGTCCTCACCCGCGTCTGCCACCTTCCCCGTGTCTGTGCAGGAGCCCCCCACCAAGCCGAGGTTCA
CGACAGGCCTCGTGTATGACACGCTGATGCTGAAGCACCAGTGCACCTGCGGGAGTAGCAGCAGCCACCC
CGAGCACGCCGGGAGGATCCAGAGCATCTGGTCCCGCCTGCAGGAGACGGGCCTCCGGGGCAAATGCGAG
TGCATCCGCGGACGCAAGGCCACCCTGGAGGAGCTACAGACGGTGCACTCGGAAGCCCACACCCTCCTGT
ATGGCACGAACCCCCTCAACCGGCAGAAACTGGACAGTAAGAAACTTCTAGGCTCGCTCGCCTCCGTGTT
CGTCCGGCTCCCTTGCGGTGGTGTTGGGGTGGACAGTGACACCATATGGAACGAGGTGCACTCGGCGGGG
GCAGCCCGCCTGGCTGTGGGCTGCGTGGTAGAGCTGGTCTTCAAGGTGGCCACAGGGGAGCTGAAGAATG
GCTTTGCTGTGGTCCGCCCCCCTGGACACCATGCGGAGGAGAGCACGCCCATGGGCTTTTGCTACTTCAA
CTCCGTGGCCGTGGCAGCCAAGCTTCTGCAGCAGAGGTTGAGCGTGAGCAAGATCCTCATCGTGGACTGG
GACGTGCACCATGGAAACGGGACCCAGCAGGCTTTCTACAGCGACCCTAGCGTCCTGTACATGTCCCTCC
ACCGCTACGACGATGGGAACTTCTTCCCAGGCAGCGGGGCTCCTGATGAGGTGGGCACAGGGCCCGGCGT
GGGTTTCAACGTCAACATGGCTTTCACCGGCGGCCTGGACCCCCCCATGGGAGACGCTGAGTACTTGGCG
GCCTTCAGAACGGTGGTCATGCCGATCGCCAGCGAGTTTGCCCCGGATGTGGTGCTGGTGTCATCAGGCT
TCGATGCCGTGGAGGGCCACCCCACCCCTCTTGGGGGCTACAACCTCTCCGCCAGATGCTTCGGGTACCT
GACGAAGCAGCTGATGGGCCTGGCTGGCGGCCGGATTGTCCTGGCCCTCGAGGGAGGCCACGACCTGACC
GCCATTTGCGACGCCTCGGAAGCATGTGTTTCTGCCTTGCTGGGAAACGAGCTTGATCCTCTCCCAGAAA
AGGTTTTACAGCAAAGACCCAATGCAAACGCTGTCCGTTCCATGGAGAAAGTCATGGAGATCCACAGCAA
GTACTGGCGCTGCCTGCAGCGCACAACCTCCACAGCGGGGCGTTCTCTGATCGAGGCTCAGACTTGCGAG
AACGAAGAAGCCGAGACGGTCACCGCCATGGCCTCGCTGTCCGTGGGCGTGAAGCCCGCCGAAAAGAGAC
CAGATGAGGAGCCCATGGAAGAGGAGCCGCCCCTGTAAGGTAAATTTAAATCGGCCTCGACTGTGCCTTC
TAGTTGCCAGCCATCTGTTGTTTGCCCCTCCCCCGTGCCTTCCTTGACCCTGGAAGGTGCCACTCCCACT
GTCCTTTCCTAATAAAATGAGGAAATTGCATCGCATTGTCTGAGTAGGTGTCATTCTATTCTGGGGGGTG
GGGTGGGGCAGGACAGCAAGGGGGAGGATTGGGAAGACAATAGCAGGCATGCTGGGGACGCGGCCGCAAT
TTAACGCGAATTAATTCTGTGGAATGTGTGTCAGTTAGGGTGTGGAAAGTCCCCAGGCTCCCCAGCAGGC
AGAAGTATGCAAAGCATGCATCTCAATTAGTCAGCAACCAGGTGTGGAAAGTCCCCAGGCTCCCCAGCAG
GCAGAAGTATGCAAAGCATGCATCTCAATTAGTCAGCAACCATAGTCCCGCCCCTAACTCCGCCCATCCC
GCCCCTAACTCCGCCCAGTTCCGCCCATTCTCCGCCCCATGGCTGACTAATTTTTTTTATTTATGCAGAG
GCCGAGGCCGCCTCTGCCTCTGAGCTATTCCAGAAGTAGTGAGGAGGCTTTTTTGGAGGCCTAGGCTTTT
GCAAAAAGCTCCCGGGAGCTTGTATATCCATTTTCGGATCTGATCAGCACGTGTTGACAATTAATCATCG
GCATAGTATATCGGCATAGTATAATACGACAAGGTGAGGAACTAAACCATGGCCAAGTTGACCAGTGCCG
TTCCGGTGCTCACCGCGCGCGACGTCGCCGGAGCGGTCGAGTTCTGGACCGACCGGCTCGGGTTCTCCCG
GGACTTCGTGGAGGACGACTTCGCCGGTGTGGTCCGGGACGACGTGACCCTGTTCATCAGCGCGGTCCAG
GACCAGGTGGTGCCGGACAACACCCTGGCCTGGGTGTGGGTGCGCGGCCTGGACGAGCTGTACGCCGAGT
GGTCGGAGGTCGTGTCCACGAACTTCCGGGACGCCTCCGGGCCGGCCATGACCGAGATCGGCGAGCAGCC
GTGGGGGCGGGAGTTCGCCCTGCGCGACCCGGCCGGCAACTGCGTGCACTTCGTGGCCGAGGAGCAGGAC
TGAGTCGACAATCAACCTCTGGATTACAAAATTTGTGAAAGATTGACTGGTATTCTTAACTATGTTGCTC
CTTTTACGCTATGTGGATACGCTGCTTTAATGCCTTTGTATCATGCGTTAACTAAACTTGTTTATTGCAG
CTTATAATGGTTACAAATAAAGCAATAGCATCACAAATTTCACAAATAAAGCATTTTTTTCACTGCATTC
TAGTTGTGGTTTGTCCAAACTCATCAATGTATCTTATCATGTCTGGAATTGACTCAAATGATGTCAATTA
GTCTATCAGAAGCTCATCTGGTCTCCCTTCCGGGGGACAAGACATCCCTGTTTAATATTTAAACAGCAGT
GTTCCCAAACTGGGTTCTTATATCCCTTGCTCTGGTCAACCAGGTTGCAGGGTTTCCTGTCCTCACAGGA
ACGAAGTCCCTAAAGAAACAGTGGCAGCCAGGTTTAGCCCCGGAATTGACTGGATTCCTTTTTTAGGGCC
CATTGGTATGGCTTTTTCCCCGTATCCCCCCAGGTGTCTGCAGGCTCAAAGAGCAGCGAGAAGCGTTCAG
AGGAAAGCGATCCCGTGCCACCTTCCCCGTGCCCGGGCTGTCCCCGCACGCTGCCGGCTCGGGGATGCGG
GGGGAGCGCCGGACCGGAGCGGAGCCCCGGGCGGCTCGCTGCTGCCCCCTAGCGGGGGAGGGACGTAATT
ACATCCCTGGGGGCTTTGGGGGGGGGCTGTCCCTGATATCTATAACAAGAAAATATATATATAATAAGTT
ATCACGTAAGTAGAACATGAAATAACAATATAATTATCGTATGAGTTAAATCTTAAAAGTCACGTAAAAG
ATAATCATGCGTCATTTTGACTCACGCGGTCGTTATAGTTCAAAATCAGTGACACTTACCGCATTGACAA
GCACGCCTCACGGGAGCTCCAAGCGGCGACTGAGATGTCCTAAATGCACAGCGACGGATTCGCGCTATTT
AGAAAGAGAGAGCAATATTTCAAGAATGCATGCGTCAATTTTACGCAGACTATCTTTCTAGGGTTAATCT
AGCTGCATCAGGATCATATCGTCGGGTCTTTTTTCCGGCTCAGTCATCGCCCAAGCTGGCGCTATCTGGG
CATCGGGGAGGAAGAAGCCCGTGCCTTTTCCCGCGAGGTTGAAGCGGCATGGAAAGAGTTTGCCGAGGAT
GACTGCTGCTGCATTGACGTTGAGCGAAAACGCACGTTTACCATGATGATTCGGGAAGGTGTGGCCATGC
ACGCCTTTAACGGTGAACTGTTCGTTCAGGCCACCTGGGATACCAGTTCGTCGCGGCTTTTCCGGACACA
GTTCCGGATGGTCAGCCCGAAGCGCATCAGCAACCCGAACAATACCGGCGACAGCCGGAACTGCCGTGCC
GGTGTGCAGATTAATGACAGCGGTGCGGCGCTGGGATATTACGTCAGCGAGGACGGGTATCCTGGCTGGA
TGCCGCAGAAATGGACATGGATACCCCGTGAGTTACCCGGCGGGCGCGCTTGGCGTAATCATGGTCATAG
CTGTTTCCTGTGTGAAATTGTTATCCGCTCACAATTCCACACAACATACGAGCCGGAAGCATAAAGTGTA
AAGCCTGGGGTGCCTAATGAGTGAGCTAACTCACATTAATTGCGTTGCGCTCACTGCCCGCTTTCCAGTC
GGGAAACCTGTCGTGCCAGCTGCATTAATGAATCGGCCAACGCGCGGGGAGAGGCGGTTTGCGTATTGGG
CGCTCTTCCGCTTCCTCGCTCACTGACTCGCTGCGCTCGGTCGTTCGGCTGCGGCGAGCGGTATCAGCTC
ACTCAAAGGCGGTAATACGGTTATCCACAGAATCAGGGGATAACGCAGGAAAGAACATGTGAGCAAAAGG
CCAGCAAAAGGCCAGGAACCGTAAAAAGGCCGCGTTGCTGGCGTTTTTCCATAGGCTCCGCCCCCCTGAC
GAGCATCACAAAAATCGACGCTCAAGTCAGAGGTGGCGAAACCCGACAGGACTATAAAGATACCAGGCGT
TTCCCCCTGGAAGCTCCCTCGTGCGCTCTCCTGTTCCGACCCTGCCGCTTACCGGATACCTGTCCGCCTT
TCTCCCTTCGGGAAGCGTGGCGCTTTCTCATAGCTCACGCTGTAGGTATCTCAGTTCGGTGTAGGTCGTT
CGCTCCAAGCTGGGCTGTGTGCACGAACCCCCCGTTCAGCCCGACCGCTGCGCCTTATCCGGTAACTATC
GTCTTGAGTCCAACCCGGTAAGACACGACTTATCGCCACTGGCAGCAGCCACTGGTAACAGGATTAGCAG
AGCGAGGTATGTAGGCGGTGCTACAGAGTTCTTGAAGTGGTGGCCTAACTACGGCTACACTAGAAGAACA
GTATTTGGTATCTGCGCTCTGCTGAAGCCAGTTACCTTCGGAAAAAGAGTTGGTAGCTCTTGATCCGGCA
AACAAACCACCGCTGGTAGCGGTGGTTTTTTTGTTTGCAAGCAGCAGATTACGCGCAGAAAAAAAGGATC
TCAAGAAGATCCTTTGATCTTTTCTACGGGGTCTGACGCTCAGTGGAACGAAAACTCACGTTAAGGGATT
TTGGTCATGAGATTATCAAAAAGGATCTTCACCTAGATCCTTTTAAATTAAAAATGAAGTTTTAAATCAA
TCTAAAGTATATATGAGTAAACTTGGTCTGACAGTTACCAATGCTTAATCAGTGAGGCACCTATCTCAGC
GATCTGTCTATTTCGTTCATCCATAGTTGCCTGACTCCCCGTCGTGTAGATAACTACGATACGGGAGGGC
TTACCATCTGGCCCCAGTGCTGCAATGATACCGCGAGACCCACGCTCACCGGCTCCAGATTTATCAGCAA
TAAACCAGCCAGCCGGAAGGGCCGAGCGCAGAAGTGGTCCTGCAACTTTATCCGCCTCCATCCAGTCTAT
TAATTGTTGCCGGGAAGCTAGAGTAAGTAGTTCGCCAGTTAATAGTTTGCGCAACGTTGTTGCCATTGCT
ACAGGCATCGTGGTGTCACGCTCGTCGTTTGGTATGGCTTCATTCAGCTCCGGTTCCCAACGATCAAGGC
GAGTTACATGATCCCCCATGTTGTGCAAAAAAGCGGTTAGCTCCTTCGGTCCTCCGATCGTTGTCAGAAG
TAAGTTGGCCGCAGTGTTATCACTCATGGTTATGGCAGCACTGCATAATTCTCTTACTGTCATGCCATCC
GTAAGATGCTTTTC
